Addgene plasmid #89371: E1b-GFP-Tol2-Gateway dre SE-irf2bpl B
Purpose: Vector for reporter assay of one zebrafish super-enhancer region
Depositing lab: Alena Shkumatava. Depositing organization: Institut Curie. Publication: Comparative analyses of super-enhancers reveal conserved elements in vertebrate genomes. Perez-Rico YA, Boeva V, Mallory AC, Bitetti A, Majello S, Barillot E, Shkumatava A. Genome Res. 2017 Feb;27(2):259-268. doi: 10.1101/gr.203679.115. Epub 2016 Dec 13. PubMed 27965291.
Backbone
  Vector backbone: E1b-GFP-Tol2-Gateway
  Backbone manufacturer: Nadav Ahituv lab
  Total vector size (bp): 10860
  Modifications to backbone: Insertion of super-enhancer region
Growth in bacteria
  Bacterial resistance: Chloramphenicol and Ampicillin, 25 & 100 μg/mL
  Growth temperature: 37°C
  Growth strain: ccdB Survival
  Copy number: High Copy
Gene/Insert
  Gene/Insert name: irf2bpl (alt name: super-enhancer irf2bpl)
  Species: D. rerio (zebrafish)
  Insert size (bp): 1533
  Entrez Gene: irf2bpl (a.k.a. wu:fc39d10, wu:fj46f11, zgc:73290, zgc:77204)
  Cloning method: Gibson Cloning
  Sequencing primers: 5′ CCGAACCGAACATGAAGTTTGGC; 3′ CTGGGTCAGTTGGCGTTCAGTTGG
Terms and licenses: Academic/Nonprofit Terms; Industry Terms: Not Available to Industry
How to cite: E1b-GFP-Tol2-Gateway dre SE-irf2bpl B was a gift from Alena Shkumatava (Addgene plasmid # 89371 ; http://n2t.net/addgene:89371 ; RRID:Addgene_89371)
