[The description below was written by a language model from this plasmid's Addgene catalogue record and pLannotate feature annotations shown in this document.]
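Description:
E1b-GFP-Tol2-Gateway dre SE-irf2bpl B is a zebrafish enhancer-reporter plasmid built on the E1b-GFP-Tol2-Gateway backbone, a Tol2 transposon-based vector designed for testing candidate regulatory DNA in vivo. It carries a 1,533 bp fragment (region "B") of the super-enhancer associated with the Danio rerio irf2bpl gene, introduced by Gibson cloning rather than by Gateway recombination. Consistent with this, the feature table shows that the Gateway destination cassette remains intact: attR1 and attR2 flank a chloramphenicol resistance gene and the ccdB toxin gene. This explains why the plasmid is selected on both chloramphenicol and ampicillin and must be kept in a ccdB-tolerant strain. Propagation relies on a high-copy ColE1/pUC-type origin and AmpR, and pBluescript-derived remnants (f1 ori, lac promoter and lacZα fragments, T3 and T7 promoters) are also present.

The reporter unit lies downstream of the Gateway cassette and consists of a minimal TATA-box promoter (annotated as a minP fragment, corresponding to the E1b minimal promoter named in the backbone), a rabbit β-globin intron, EGFP and an SV40 polyadenylation signal. Because the minimal promoter has low basal activity, GFP expression should depend on enhancer activity of the adjacent test sequence. The unannotated interval between attR2 and the minimal promoter is about the size of the stated insert and is probably where it sits, although the annotation does not label the insert. The Tol2 arms are likewise not annotated. The sequenced record is 10,841 nt, slightly shorter than the 10,860 bp listed. The stated purpose is a reporter assay of one zebrafish super-enhancer region, as part of a comparative study of super-enhancer conservation in vertebrates.
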