Features (pLannotate 1.2.2; 25 found; start..end, strand, type, name):
      1..125     +  protein_bind   attR1: mutant version of attR; recombination site for the Gateway® LR reaction LR Clonase™
    150..180     +  promoter       lac UV5 promoter: E. coli lac promoter with an "up" mutation
    204..233     +  promoter       cat promoter (fragment): promoter of the E. coli cat gene encoding chloramphenicol acetyltransferase
    234..893     +  CDS            CmR: chloramphenicol acetyltransferase; cat; confers resistance to chloramphenicol
   1072..1230    +  CDS            ccdA (fragment): CCDA_ECO57 - Also known as H, letA. Experimental evidence at protein level: Swiss-Prot protein existence level 1. Antitoxin component of a type II toxin-antitoxin (TA) system which inhibits the post-segregational killing (PSK) of plasmid-free cells, also referred to as a plasmid addiction system. Binds to and blocks the activity of CcdB; will also remove bound CcdB protein from the CcdB-GyrA complex by forming a CcdA-CcdB complex, a process termed rejuvenation. Functions as a transcriptional corepressor for the ccdAB operon, repression also requires CcdB (By similarity). From Escherichia coli
   1235..1537    +  CDS            ccdB: CCDB_ECOLI - Also known as G, letB, letD. Experimental evidence at protein level: Swiss-Prot protein existence level 1. Toxic component of a type II toxin-antitoxin (TA) system, functioning in plasmid maintainence. Responsible for the post- segregational killing (PSK) of plasmid-free cells, also referred to as a plasmid addiction system. Half-life of over 2 hours. Cell killing by CcdB is accompanied by filamentation, defects in chromosome and plasmid segregation, defects in cell division, formation of anucleate cells, decreased DNA synthesis and plasmid loss. Interferes with the activity of DN
   1581..1705    -  protein_bind   attR2: mutant version of attR; recombination site for the Gateway® LR reaction LR Clonase™
   3247..3264    +  promoter       minP (fragment): minimal TATA-box promoter with low basal activity
   3333..3905    +  intron         β-globin intron: intron from rabbit β-globin gene
   3985..4704    +  CDS            EGFP: the original enhanced GFP (Yang et al., 1996) mammalian codon-optimized
   4705..4729    -  misc_feature   MCS (fragment): pBluescript multiple cloning site
   4749..4883    -  polyA_signal   SV40 poly(A) signal: SV40 polyadenylation signal
   4906..4989    -  CDS            large T antigen (fragment): large T antigen from SV40 (simian virus 40)
   5553..5593    -  misc_feature   MCS (fragment): pBluescript multiple cloning site
   5606..5624    -  promoter       T3 promoter: promoter for bacteriophage T3 RNA polymerase
   5667..5689    -  protein_bind   lac operator (fragment): The lac repressor binds to the lac operator to inhibit transcription in E. coli. This inhibition can be relieved by adding lactose or isopropyl-β-D-thiogalactopyranoside (IPTG). lac repressor encoded by lacI
   5693..5723    -  promoter       lac promoter: promoter for the E. coli lac operon
   5738..5759    -  protein_bind   CAP binding site: CAP binding activates transcription in the presence of cAMP. E. coli catabolite activator protein
   5772..5864    -  CDS            lacI (fragment): lac repressor; lacI; The lac repressor binds to the lac operator to inhibit transcription in E. coli. This inhibition can be relieved by adding lactose or isopropyl-β-D-thiogalactopyranoside (IPTG).
   6047..6635    -  rep_origin     ori: high-copy-number ColE1/pMB1/pBR322/pUC origin of replication
   6806..7666    -  CDS            AmpR: β-lactamase; bla; confers resistance to ampicillin, carbenicillin, and related antibiotics
   7667..7771    -  promoter       AmpR promoter: bla
   7824..8252    -  rep_origin     f1 ori (sequence partly withheld): f1 bacteriophage origin of replication; arrow indicates direction of (+) strand synthesis
   8257..8412    -  CDS            lacZα (fragment): LacZα fragment of β-galactosidase; lacZ fragment
   8420..8438    +  promoter       T7 promoter: promoter for bacteriophage T7 RNA polymerase
>Addgene plasmid #89371 | E1b-GFP-Tol2-Gateway dre SE-irf2bpl B | addgene full sequence | sequence record 175414 | Addgene NGS Result
ACAAGTTTGTACAAAAAAGCTGAACGAGAAACGTAAAATGATATAAATATCAATATATTAAATTAGATTT
TGCATAAAAAACAGACTACATAATACTGTAAAACACAACATATCCAGTCACTATGGCGGCCGCATTAGGC
ACCCCAGGCTTTACACTTTATGCTTCCGGCTCGTATAATGTGTGGATTTTGAGTTAGGATCCGTCGAGAT
TTTCAGGAGCTAAGGAAGCTAAAATGGAGAAAAAAATCACTGGATATACCACCGTTGATATATCCCAATG
GCATCGTAAAGAACATTTTGAGGCATTTCAGTCAGTTGCTCAATGTACCTATAACCAGACCGTTCAGCTG
GATATTACGGCCTTTTTAAAGACCGTAAAGAAAAATAAGCACAAGTTTTATCCGGCCTTTATTCACATTC
TTGCCCGCCTGATGAATGCTCATCCGGAATTCCGTATGGCAATGAAAGACGGTGAGCTGGTGATATGGGA
TAGTGTTCACCCTTGTTACACCGTTTTCCATGAGCAAACTGAAACGTTTTCATCGCTCTGGAGTGAATAC
CACGACGATTTCCGGCAGTTTCTACACATATATTCGCAAGATGTGGCGTGTTACGGTGAAAACCTGGCCT
ATTTCCCTAAAGGGTTTATTGAGAATATGTTTTTCGTCTCAGCCAATCCCTGGGTGAGTTTCACCAGTTT
TGATTTAAACGTGGCCAATATGGACAACTTCTTCGCCCCCGTTTTCACCATGGGCAAATATTATACGCAA
GGCGACAAGGTGCTGATGCCGCTGGCGATTCAGGTTCATCATGCCGTTTGTGATGGCTTCCATGTCGGCA
GAATGCTTAATGAATTACAACAGTACTGCGATGAGTGGCAGGGCGGGGCGTAAACGCGTGGATCCGGCTT
ACTAAAAGCCAGATAACAGTATGCGTATTTGCGCGCTGATTTTTGCGGTATAAGAATATATACTGATATG
TATACCCGAAGTATGTCAAAAAGAGGTATGCTATGAAGCAGCGTATTACAGTGACAGTTGACAGCGACAG
CTATCAGTTGCTCAAGGCATATATGATGTCAATATCTCCGGTCTGGTAAGCACAACCATGCAGAATGAAG
CCCGTCGTCTGCGTGCCGAACGCTGGAAAGCGGAAAATCAGGAAGGGATGGCTGAGGTCGCCCGGTTTAT
TGAAATGAACGGCTCTTTTGCTGACGAGAACAGGGGCTGGTGAAATGCAGTTTAAGGTTTACACCTATAA
AAGAGAGAGCCGTTATCGTCTGTTTGTGGATGTACAGAGTGATATTATTGACACGCCCGGGCGACGGATG
GTGATCCCCCTGGCCAGTGCACGTCTGCTGTCAGATAAAGTCTCCCGTGAACTTTACCCGGTGGTGCATA
TCGGGGATGAAAGCTGGCGCATGATGACCACCGATATGGCCAGTGTGCCGGTCTCCGTTATCGGGGAAGA
AGTGGCTGATCTCAGCCACCGCGAAAATGACATCAAAAACGCCATTAACCTGATGTTCTGGGGAATATAA
ATGTCAGGCTCCCTTATACACAGCCAGTCTGCAGGTCGACCATAGTGACTGGATATGTTGTGTTTTACAG
TATTATGTAGTCTGTTTTTTATGCAAAATCTAATTTAATATATTGATATTTATATCATTTTACGTTTCTC
GTTCAGCTTTCTTGTACAAAGTGGTGATATCAAGATCTCCGAACCGAACATGAAGTTTGGCATAAACAAA
ACATCATTATATTACACCCGCAGTATTTTAGGCTGTTACCAAAAACACACTTGAACACACCTGAGTAATT
TCTAAGAAAGATCATACATAACAAATGCAGGAAAAAAACATAGTCTAATTGATTAGCATAACAAGCTAAT
AAAAATTATGTTTGATATTGTAATTATTTAGAAAAATGCAACTATTTATTGAACGTTGCTGCTAAAATAT
GGTTGAACACACTTTAGGCAAGCGATGTACTCTTAACAGCAGGGGAAAAACACTAGAAAATGTACAGCCT
CACATGGCGTGCTGCTTTAATAAACAACAGAGCACTCAAAGGTGAATAAAATACAGCTCTGAGTACAGTG
GATGGTCACCAGATTGAAGAATGAGAGACTGTTTTTGTGTGTGTGTGTGTGAGAGAGAGAGAGGGGGAAG
GGCCCCGATGGAAGATGGATGACAGAACAAGCCGCTGACTGAACTCGCTGCACTGTGAAAGCCTAAGAAA
CCCGAGACCGCTCTCTGTTAGCAGAGCTCCAGTCTAAAATGGCTGCCAGTCGTGTAAACAACCCAGAGAA
TGAAAGGGGGCTACATTTCTCCAGTGAGCTGGCCAAGAGCCGCACAGCTCGTGGGTTACAAAATTAACCC
TTTCCTTCCAACCAGGCAGCACGTCGGATAAAAACAAAGGAAGGAATGTAGCACTGGTGGTTTGTAGGGC
TGCATGATATCAGGGGGGAGGAAATATGACGTTGCGATATTTTGCTTGTCTGCGATATACAGCTATTGAG
ATTTTAATATAATTTCACAGGATGACTTTATTGGAAAGTATTCATTTTAGTTTGACTGGGGTTATTTTGC
AGGTATGTGCAAAGATTTTGAATATAATTTCACAAGACAACTTTATTGATTAATAAATCAACATTTTTAA
TTGATTGGGGGTTATTTTGTAGGGGAGTTTCTGCGTAAAATATGATAAACAACAAGGACAGATGAATATA
CAAAGATATAAATGAAATAAACAGTGAATTACGACTTTGAATATAATTTCAAAAGATTACTTTGAGAAAA
AAATCTTCATTTTAGATTGATTGTGGTTATTTTGTAGAGGAATATCTGCATAAAATATAATAAACTACAA
GGAAAGATGAATGTATAAACGCATAAATGAAATAAACAGTGTTTTATGATTCATTAATTCATTTTCTTTT
TGGCTTAGTCCCTTTATTAATCTGGGGACGCCACAGCAGAATGAACCGTCAACTTATCCAGCATATGTTT
TACGCAGTGGATGCCCTTCCAGCCGCAACCCTCCACTGGGAAACTCATTCACACACACACACACACACAC
ACACACTCACTCATACACTACGGTCAATTTTAGCTTACACAATTGACCTGTACCACATGTCTTTGGACTT
GTGGGAGAAACCGGAGCACCCAGAGGAAACCCTCGCGAACACAGGGAGAACATGCAAACTCCAACTGAAC
GCCAACTGACCCAGATCTCTCGACTCTAGAGGGTATATAATGGATCCCATCGCGTCTCAGCCTCACTTTG
AGCTCCTCCACACGAATTTCGACCGATCCTGAGAACTTCAGGGTGAGTTTGGGGACCCTTGATTGTTCTT
TCTTTTTCGCTATTGTAAAATTCATGTTATATGGAGGGGGCAAAGTTTTCAGGGTGTTGTTTAGAATGGG
AAGATGTCCCTTGTATCACCATGGACCCTCATGATAATTTTGTTTCTTTCACTTTCTACTCTGTTGACAA
CCATTGTCTCCTCTTATTTTCTTTTCATTTTCTGTAACTTTTTCGTTAAACTTTAGCTTGCATTTGTAAC
GAATTTTTAAATTCACTTTTGTTTATTTGTCAGATTGTAAGTACTTTCTCTAATCACTTTTTTTTCAAGG
CAATCAGGGTATATTATATTGTACTTCAGCACAGTTTTAGAGAACAATTGTTATAATTAAATGATAAGGT
AGAATATTTCTGCATATAAATTCTGGCTGGCGTGGAAATATTCTTATTGGTAGAAACAACTACACCCTGG
TCATCATCCTGCCTTTCTCTTTATGGTTACAATGATATACACTGTTTGAGATGAGGATAAAATACTCTGA
GTCCAAACCGGGCCCCTCTGCTAACCATGTTCATGCCTTCTTCTCTTTCCTACAGCTCCTGGGCAACGTG
CTGGTTGTTGTGCTGTCTCATCATTTTGGCAAAGAATTCCTCGACGGATCCACCGGTCGCCACCATGGTG
AGCAAGGGCGAGGAGCTGTTCACCGGGGTGGTGCCCATCCTGGTCGAGCTGGACGGCGACGTAAACGGCC
ACAAGTTCAGCGTGTCCGGCGAGGGCGAGGGCGATGCCACCTACGGCAAGCTGACCCTGAAGTTCATCTG
CACCACCGGCAAGCTGCCCGTGCCCTGGCCCACCCTCGTGACCACCCTGACCTACGGCGTGCAGTGCTTC
AGCCGCTACCCCGACCACATGAAGCAGCACGACTTCTTCAAGTCCGCCATGCCCGAAGGCTACGTCCAGG
AGCGCACCATCTTCTTCAAGGACGACGGCAACTACAAGACCCGCGCCGAGGTGAAGTTCGAGGGCGACAC
CCTGGTGAACCGCATCGAGCTGAAGGGCATCGACTTCAAGGAGGACGGCAACATCCTGGGGCACAAGCTG
GAGTACAACTACAACAGCCACAACGTCTATATCATGGCCGACAAGCAGAAGAACGGCATCAAGGTGAACT
TCAAGATCCGCCACAACATCGAGGACGGCAGCGTGCAGCTCGCCGACCACTACCAGCAGAACACCCCCAT
CGGCGACGGCCCCGTGCTGCTGCCCGACAACCACTACCTGAGCACCCAGTCCGCCCTGAGCAAAGACCCC
AACGAGAAGCGCGATCACATGGTCCTGCTGGAGTTCGTGACCGCCGCCGGGATCACTCTCGGCATGGACG
AGCTGTACAAGTAAAGCGGCCGCCACCGCGGTGGAGCTCGAATTAATTCATCGATGATGATCCAGACATG
ATAAGATACATTGATGAGTTTGGACAAACCACAACTAGAATGCAGTGAAAAAAATGCTTTATTTGTGAAA
TTTGTGATGCTATTGCTTTATTTGTAACCATTATAAGCTGCAATAAACAAGTTAACAACAACAATTGCAT
TCATTTTATGTTTCAGGTTCAGGGGGAGGTGTGGGAGGTTTTTTAAAGCAAGTAAAACCTCTACAAATGT
GGTATGGCTGATTATGATCCTCTAGATCAGATCCGAAGATACGGCCACGGGTGCTCTTGATCCTGTGGCT
GATTTTGGACTGTGCTGCTCGCAGCTGCTGATGAATCACATACTTCCTCCATTTTCTTCCACTGATTGAC
TGTTATAATTTCCCTAATTTCCAGGTCAAGGTGCTGTGCATTGTGGTAATAGATGTGACATGACGTCACT
TCCAAAGGACCAATGAACATGTCTGACCAATTTCATATAATGTGAAAACGATTTTCATAGGCAGAATAAA
TAACATTTAAATTAAACTGGGCATCAGCGCAATTCAATTGGTTTGGTAATAGCAAGGGAAAATAGAATGA
AGTGATCTCCAAAAAATAAGTACTTTTTGACTGTAAATAAAATTGTAAGGAGTAAAAAGTACTTTTTTTT
CTAAAAAAATGTAATTAAGTAAAAGTAAAAGTATTGATTTTTAATTGTACTCAAGTAAAGTAAAAATCCC
CAAAAATAATACTTAAGTACAGTAATCAAGTAAAATTACTCAAGTACTTTACACCTCTGGTTCTTGACCC
CCTACCTTCAGCAAGCCCAGCAGATCCACTAGTTCTAGAGCGGCCGCCACCGCGGTGGAGCTCCAGCTTT
TGTTCCCTTTAGTGAGGGTTAATTGCGCGCTTGGCGTAATCATGGTCATAGCTGTTTCCTGTGTGAAATT
GTTATCCGCTCACAATTCCACACAACATACGAGCCGGAAGCATAAAGTGTAAAGCCTGGGGTGCCTAATG
AGTGAGCTAACTCACATTAATTGCGTTGCGCTCACTGCCCGCTTTCCAGTCGGGAAACCTGTCGTGCCAG
CTGCATTAATGAATCGGCCAACGCGCGGGGAGAGGCGGTTTGCGTATTGGGCGCTCTTCCGCTTCCTCGC
TCACTGACTCGCTGCGCTCGGTCGTTCGGCTGCGGCGAGCGGTATCAGCTCACTCAAAGGCGGTAATACG
GTTATCCACAGAATCAGGGGATAACGCAGGAAAGAACATGTGAGCAAAAGGCCAGCAAAAGGCCAGGAAC
CGTAAAAAGGCCGCGTTGCTGGCGTTTTTCCATAGGCTCCGCCCCCCTGACGAGCATCACAAAAATCGAC
GCTCAAGTCAGAGGTGGCGAAACCCGACAGGACTATAAAGATACCAGGCGTTTCCCCCTGGAAGCTCCCT
CGTGCGCTCTCCTGTTCCGACCCTGCCGCTTACCGGATACCTGTCCGCCTTTCTCCCTTCGGGAAGCGTG
GCGCTTTCTCATAGCTCACGCTGTAGGTATCTCAGTTCGGTGTAGGTCGTTCGCTCCAAGCTGGGCTGTG
TGCACGAACCCCCCGTTCAGCCCGACCGCTGCGCCTTATCCGGTAACTATCGTCTTGAGTCCAACCCGGT
AAGACACGACTTATCGCCACTGGCAGCAGCCACTGGTAACAGGATTAGCAGAGCGAGGTATGTAGGCGGT
GCTACAGAGTTCTTGAAGTGGTGGCCTAACTACGGCTACACTAGAAGAACAGTATTTGGTATCTGCGCTC
TGCTGAAGCCAGTTACCTTCGGAAAAAGAGTTGGTAGCTCTTGATCCGGCAAACAAACCACCGCTGGTAG
CGGTGGTTTTTTTGTTTGCAAGCAGCAGATTACGCGCAGAAAAAAAGGATCTCAAGAAGATCCTTTGATC
TTTTCTACGGGGTCTGACGCTCAGTGGAACGAAAACTCACGTTAAGGGATTTTGGTCATGAGATTATCAA
AAAGGATCTTCACCTAGATCCTTTTAAATTAAAAATGAAGTTTTAAATCAATCTAAAGTATATATGAGTA
AACTTGGTCTGACAGTTACCAATGCTTAATCAGTGAGGCACCTATCTCAGCGATCTGTCTATTTCGTTCA
TCCATAGTTGCCTGACTCCCCGTCGTGTAGATAACTACGATACGGGAGGGCTTACCATCTGGCCCCAGTG
CTGCAATGATACCGCGAGACCCACGCTCACCGGCTCCAGATTTATCAGCAATAAACCAGCCAGCCGGAAG
GGCCGAGCGCAGAAGTGGTCCTGCAACTTTATCCGCCTCCATCCAGTCTATTAATTGTTGCCGGGAAGCT
AGAGTAAGTAGTTCGCCAGTTAATAGTTTGCGCAACGTTGTTGCCATTGCTACAGGCATCGTGGTGTCAC
GCTCGTCGTTTGGTATGGCTTCATTCAGCTCCGGTTCCCAACGATCAAGGCGAGTTACATGATCCCCCAT
GTTGTGCAAAAAAGCGGTTAGCTCCTTCGGTCCTCCGATCGTTGTCAGAAGTAAGTTGGCCGCAGTGTTA
TCACTCATGGTTATGGCAGCACTGCATAATTCTCTTACTGTCATGCCATCCGTAAGATGCTTTTCTGTGA
CTGGTGAGTACTCAACCAAGTCATTCTGAGAATAGTGTATGCGGCGACCGAGTTGCTCTTGCCCGGCGTC
AATACGGGATAATACCGCGCCACATAGCAGAACTTTAAAAGTGCTCATCATTGGAAAACGTTCTTCGGGG
CGAAAACTCTCAAGGATCTTACCGCTGTTGAGATCCAGTTCGATGTAACCCACTCGTGCACCCAACTGAT
CTTCAGCATCTTTTACTTTCACCAGCGTTTCTGGGTGAGCAAAAACAGGAAGGCAAAATGCCGCAAAAAA
GGGAATAAGGGCGACACGGAAATGTTGAATACTCATACTCTTCCTTTTTCAATATTATTGAAGCATTTAT
CAGGGTTATTGTCTCATGAGCGGATACATATTTGAATGTATTTAGAAAAATAAACAAATAGGGGTTCCGC
GCACATTTCCCCGAAAAGTGCCACCTAAATTGTAAGCGTTAATATTTTGTTAAAATTCGCGTTAAATTTT
TGTTAAATCAGCTCATTTTTTAACCAATAGGCCGAAATCGGCAAAATCCCTTATAAATCAAAAGAATAGA
CCGAGATAGGGT
[37 nt withheld, positions 7923-7959]
AAAGAACGTGGACTCCAACGTCAAAGG
[49 nt withheld, positions 7987-8035]
T
[91 nt withheld, positions 8037-8127]
G
[124 nt withheld, positions 8129-8252]
CCCATTCGCCATTCAGGCTGCGCAACTGTTGGGAAGGGCGATCGGTGCGGGCCTCTTCGCTATTACGCCA
GCTGGCGAAAGGGGGATGTGCTGCAAGGCGATTAAGTTGGGTAACGCCAGGGTTTTCCCAGTCACGACGT
TGTAAAACGACGGCCAGTGAGCGCGCGTAATACGACTCACTATAGGGCGAATTGGGTACCAAATAGTAGG
AATTACCCACCTGTACAAGTGCTGAAAACTTGGATGAATAAGCCCGTTTGCCATTTTCTACTGCTATTTT
AAATCTTTTCTGTATTTGTCTGCATTTGTCTTTACCCTTGAATAAATGTTTTAGTTGTTTTTTTTCAATT
ATGACTGTGTTTAACAGACATTATTACAATAATATGTAATAGTAGTACACACTATTATTATGTAATAGTA
CTTGTTGACTGTATTTGAGAACTGGACCGAGTGAGTGTTACGTCACCCATTCAAAATGACTTACTTCTGG
CTCCAACAAAATGAAGTTAATTCAGTTGCCATTTTTCACTGTATGGACATCGCCGTGTTGGAGCTAGACG
TTGCCAATAAGCAAGAAAGAGCCGAGATGCGTCGAGTCTGAGTCACCGTTCCTATGGCAACCCCTCTAAC
CAATCAGAAGTAAGCTTGTTGGAAGTCCACAGCCTACCACTTGAAAGCGGGCTGCACAAAATCTGTCAAA
CGTTTTGAACGTTGGATGTGAGAGCACATACTTTTATTAAGGCATCTGGTTGGTCAGTTTATAATATCAA
CAACTTGGGCTACAGAAAAGAAAAGTTATTACAGAAATTATGATTAACAAGTACATGTTAAATAAAGATT
TTAATATGAATGCCACCACTGGAGCATTCATGCCATTTGGAGCTTCTTCCTGTTTGGATCACTAGAAGGA
GGAGGTCACTCATTACAGTTCTCATATACAGTCGTTGGTTGGTTGGTTGGTTGGTAGATTGATTGATTGA
TTGATTGATTGATTGATTGATTGATTGATTGATTGATTGATTGATTGATTGATTGATTGATTGGTAGTCA
AAATAAGAAATAATTTCCACAGATTCATTACAGAAATGATTAAATGCATACATAAAAAACTGGGGGGGGG
GGGGATACAACAACACACTTAAGTCACATTTGCCTACGTAAAGAAAAGTAAAGAAAATCAATAGCTATAT
TTTACATCTCCTTTTTTTGCTGTCTTTTAATTAGCCTTGTTTTGCTGTTATCTTGATTGAAACTGTAACT
TCTTCACCTGCTTCTTTTCTTTGTAGGTTTTGCCAGCCCAGAAACAGGCATGGCTGTGCAAGGCCAGAGC
ACCATGCACAATGCGCTGCATGTCTTCATGAACGGCTCAATGTCCTCAGTCCAGGGCTCAGCCAACGACC
CCATCTTCCTCCTTCACCATGCTTTCATTGACAGGTAACAAACACGTCATGACATTAGACTGCACAGTTT
TTGACAAAGTTCATACAATCTGTTGTTTATAGCTGCTACAATTAGTGAAGTTTGTGAATGTACTTGGATG
AGCAGCGAAAGATCAATTGAGATCAATTGTTAGAGTTTGGTTGCCCTGCAGAGCAAAGAACAAAAAATAA
TCTGGTGGCTTTACTGCGTGAGGTTATTATTGGTGGAATAGAAACACAAAACATAATTGCATTTATTTGT
TTAATTTTTTATCTTATCTTAACTTTCATCTTGCATATTTGTTTCTTACATCATTTCTAGCATCTTTGAG
CGCTGGCTAAGAACTCATCAGCCTCCCCGGTCCATCTACCCACGTACCAATGCACCAATTGGCCACAATG
ACGGCTACTACATGGTGCCATTCCTTCCTCTTTATAGGAATGGAGACTACCTCCTGTCCAACAATGCTCT
TGGATACGAGTACGCCTACCTGTTGGACCCAGGTCATTGCACAACACCAGAAATGCCCTCTGATCTGCAA
AAGACGTGAATATCTGTTCAGACACCCATATCCACTCTGTTCCACACAGGTCAGAGGTTTGTCCAGGAGT
TCTTGACAGAGGTGTAAAAAGTACTCAAAAATTTTACTCAAGTGAAAGTACAAGTACTTAGGGAAAATTT
TACTCAATTAAAAGTAAAAGTATCTGGCTAGAATCTTACTTGAGTAAAAGTAAAAAAGTACTCCATTAAA
ATTGTACTTGAGTATTAAGGAAGTAAAAGTAAAAGCAAGAAAGAAAACTAGAGATTCTTGTTTAAGCTTT
TAATCTCAAAAAACATTAAATGAAATGCATACAAGGTTTTATCCTGCTTTAGAACTGTTTGTATTTAATT
ATCAAACTATAAGACAGACAATCTAATGCCAGTACACGCTACTCAAAGTTGTAAAACCTCAGATTTAACT
TCAGTAGAAGCTGATTCTCAAAATTGTTAGTGTCAAGCCTAGCTCTTTTGGGGCTGAAAAGCAATCCTGC
AGTGCTGAAAAGCCTCTCACAGGCAGCCGATGCGGGAAGAGGTGTATTAGTCTTGATAGAGAGGCTGCAA
ATAGCAGGAAACGTGAGCAGAGACTCCCTGGTGTCTGAAACACAGGCCAGATGGGCCCTCGAGGATATC
